>Addgene plasmid #110656 | pUCHR-mClover-smAID-P2A-CD5cmyc2-bglpA | depositor full sequence | sequence record 208137 | pUCHR-mClover-smAID-P2A-CD5cmyc2-bglpA sequence 7561 bps
GAATTAAGATATCCTTGATCTGTGGATCTACCACACACAAGGCTACTTCCCTGATTAGCAGAACTACACA
CCAGGGCCAGGGGTCAGATATCCACTGACCTTTGGATGGTGCTACAAGCTAGTACCAGTTGAGCCAGATA
AGGTAGAAGAGGCCAATAAAGGAGAGAACACCAGCTTGTTACACCCTGTGAGCCTGCATGGGATGGATGA
CCCGGAGAGAGAAGTGTTAGAGTGGAGGTTTGACAGCCGCCTAGCATTTCATCACGTGGCCCGAGAGCTG
CATCCGGAGTACTTCAAGAACTGCTGATATCGAGCTTGCTACAAGGGACTTTCCGCTGGGGACTTTCCAG
GGAGGCGTGGCCTGGGCGGGACTGGGGAGTGGCGAGCCCTCAGATCCTGCATATAAGCAGCTGCTTTTTG
CCTGTACTGGGTCTCTCTGGTTAGACCAGATCTGAGCCTGGGAGCTCTCTGGCTAACTAGGGAACCCACT
GCTTAAGCCTCAATAAAGCTTGCCTTGAGTGCTTCAAGTAGTGTGTGCCCGTCTGTTGTGTGACTCTGGT
AACTAGAGATCCCTCAGACCCTTTTAGTCAGTGTGGAAAATCTCTAGCAGTGGCGCCCGAACAGGGACTT
GAAAGCGAAAGGGAAACCAGAGGAGCTCTCTCGACGCAGGACTCGGCTTGCTGAAGCGCGCACGGCAAGA
GGCGAGGGGCGGCGACTGGTGAGTACGCCAAAAATTTTGACTAGCGGAGGCTAGAAGGAGAGAGATGGGT
GCGAGAGCGTCAGTATTAAGCGGGGGAGAATTAGATCGCGATGGGAAAAAATTCGGTTAAGGCCAGGGGG
AAAGAAAAAATATAAATTAAAACATATAGTATGGGCAAGCAGGGAGCTAGAACGATTCGCAGTTAATCCT
GGCCTGTTAGAAACATCAGAAGGCTGTAGACAAATACTGGGACAGCTACAACCATCCCTTCAGACAGGAT
CAGAAGAACTTAGATCATTATATAATACAGTAGCAACCCTCTATTGTGTGCATCAAAGGATAGAGATAAA
AGACACCAAGGAAGCTTTAGACAAGATAGAGGAAGAGCAAAACAAAAGTAAGACCACCGCACAGCAAGCG
GCCGCTGATCTTCAGACCTGGAGGAGGAGATATGAGGGACAATTGGAGAAGTGAATTATATAAATATAAA
GTAGTAAAAATTGAACCATTAGGAGTAGCACCCACCAAGGCAAAGAGAAGAGTGGTGCAGAGAGAAAAAA
GAGCAGTGGGAATAGGAGCTTTGTTCCTTGGGTTCTTGGGAGCAGCAGGAAGCACTATGGGCGCAGCGTC
AATGACGCTGACGGTACAGGCCAGACAATTATTGTCTGGTATAGTGCAGCAGCAGAACAATTTGCTGAGG
GCTATTGAGGCGCAACAGCATCTGTTGCAACTCACAGTCTGGGGCATCAAGCAGCTCCAGGCAAGAATCC
TGGCTGTGGAAAGATACCTAAAGGATCAACAGCTCCTGGGGATTTGGGGTTGCTCTGGAAAACTCATTTG
CACCACTGCTGTGCCTTGGAATGCTAGTTGGAGTAATAAATCTCTGGAACAGATTTGGAATCACACGACC
TGGATGGAGTGGGACAGAGAAATTAACAATTACACAAGCTTAATACACTCCTTAATTGAAGAATCGCAAA
ACCAGCAAGAAAAGAATGAACAAGAATTATTGGAATTAGATAAATGGGCAAGTTTGTGGAATTGGTTTAA
CATAACAAATTGGCTGTGGTATATAAAATTATTCATAATGATAGTAGGAGGCTTGGTAGGTTTAAGAATA
GTTTTTGCTGTACTTTCTATAGTGAATAGAGTTAGGCAGGGATATTCACCATTATCGTTTCAGACCCACC
TCCCAACCCCGAGGGGACCCGACAGGCCCGAAGGAATAGAAGAAGAAGGTGGAGAGAGAGACAGAGACAG
ATCCATTCGATTAGTGAACGGATCTCGACGGTATCGGACCCTCGAGACAAATGGCAGTATTCATCCACAA
TTTTAAAAGAAAAGGGGGGATTGGGGGGTACAGTGCAGGGGAAAGAATAGTAGACATAATAGCAACAGAC
ATACAAACTAAAGAATTACAAAAACAAATTACAAAAATTCAAAATTTTCGGGTTTATTACAGGGACAGCA
GAAATCCACTTTGGGTCCGATAAGCTTGGGAGTTCCGCGTTACATAACTTACGGTAAATGGCCCGCCTGG
CTGACCGCCCAACGACCCCCGCCCATTGACGTCAATAATGACGTATGTTCCCATAGTAACGCCAATAGGG
ACTTTCCATTGACGTCAATGGGTGGAGTATTTACGGTAAACTGCCCACTTGGCAGTACATCAAGTGTATC
ATATGCCAAGTACGCCCCCTATTGACGTCAATGACGGTAAATGGCCCGCCTGGCATTATGCCCAGTACAT
GACCTTACGGGACTTTCCTACTTGGCAGTACATCTACGTATTAGTCATCGCTATTACCATGGTGATGCGG
TTTTGGCAGTACATCAATGGGCGTGGATAGCGGTTTGACTCACGGGATTTCCAAGTCTCCACCCCATTGA
CGTCAATGGGAGTTTGTTTTGGCACCAAAATCAACGGGACTTCCAAAATGTCGTAACAACTCCGCCCCAT
TGACGCAAATGGGCGGTAGGCGTGTACGGTGGGAGGTCTATATAAGCAGAGCTCGTTTAGTGAACCGTCA
GATCGCCTGGAGACGCCATCCACGCTGTTTTGACCTCCATAGAAGACACCGGGACCGATCCAGCCTCCCA
AGCTTCGAATTCGCAGGTCGACCACCATGGTGAGCAAGGGCGAGGAGCTGTTCACCGGGGTGGTGCCCAT
CCTGGTCGAGCTGGACGGCGACGTAAACGGCCACAAGTTCAGCGTCCGCGGCGAGGGCGAGGGCGATGCC
ACCAACGGCAAGCTGACCCTGAAGTTCATCTGCACCACCGGCAAGCTGCCCGTGCCCTGGCCCACCCTCG
TGACCACCTTCGGCTACGGCGTGGCCTGCTTCAGCCGCTACCCCGACCACATGAAGCAGCACGACTTCTT
CAAGTCCGCCATGCCCGAAGGCTACGTCCAGGAGCGCACCATCTCTTTCAAGGACGACGGTACCTACAAG
ACCCGCGCCGAGGTGAAGTTCGAGGGCGACACCCTGGTGAACCGCATCGAGCTGAAGGGCATCGACTTCA
AGGAGGACGGCAACATCCTGGGGCACAAGCTGGAGTACAACTTCAACAGCCACAACGTCTATATCACGGC
CGACAAGCAGAAGAACGGCATCAAGGCTAACTTCAAGATCCGCCACAACGTTGAGGACGGCAGCGTGCAG
CTCGCCGACCACTACCAGCAGAACACCCCCATCGGCGACGGCCCCGTGCTGCTGCCCGACAACCACTACC
TGAGCCATCAGTCCAAGCTGAGCAAAGACCCCAACGAGAAGCGCGATCACATGGTCCTGCTGGAGTTCGT
GACCGCCGCCGGGATTACACATGGCATGGACGAGCTGTACAAGCCAGCCAAACCTCCGGCCAAGGCACAA
GTTGTGGGATGGCCACCGGTGAGATCATACCGGAAGAACGTGATGGTTTCCTGCCAAAAATCAAGCGGTG
GCCCGGAGGCGGCGGCGTTCGTGAAAGTAGGATCCGGCGCAACAAACTTCTCTCTGCTGAAACAAGCCGG
AGATGTCGAAGAGAATCCTGGACCGAAGCGCTTCCTCTTCCTCCTACTCACCATCAGCCTCCTGGTTATG
GTACAGATACAAACTGGACTCTCAGGACAAAACGACACCGAGCAGAAGCTGATCAGCGAGGAAGACCTGT
CAGCATCCAGCAACATAAGCGGAGGCATTTTCCTTTTCTTCGTGGCCAATGCCATAATCCACCTCTTCTG
CTTCAGTTGAATAAAATATCTTTATTTTCATTACATCTGTGTGTTGGTTTTTTGTGTGGTACCGCATCTT
GCTGAAAAACTCGAGTACCTTTAAGACCAATGACTTACAAGGCAGCTGTAGATCTTAGCCACTTTTTAAA
AGAAAAGGGGGGACTGGAAGGGCTAATTCACTCCCAACGAAGACAAGATATCCTTGATCTGTGGATCTAC
CACACACAAGGCTACTTCCCTGATTGGCAGAACTACACACCAGGGCCAGGGATCAGATATCCACTGACCT
TTGGATGGTGCTACAAGCTAGTACCAGTTGAGCAAGAGAAGGTAGAAGAAGCCAATGAAGGAGAGAACAC
CCGCTTGTTACACCCTGTGAGCCTGCATGGGATGGATGACCCGGAGAGAGAAGTATTAGAGTGGAGGTTT
GACAGCCGCCTAGCATTTCATCACATGGCCCGAGAGCTGCATCCGGAGTACTTCAAGAACTGCTGACATC
GAGCTTGCTACAAGGGACTTTCCGCTGGGGACTTTCCAGGGAGGCGTGGCCTGGGCGGGACTGGGGAGTG
GCGAGCCCTCAGATGCTGCATATAAGCAGCTGCTTTTTGCTTGTACTGGGTCTCTCTGGTTAGACCAGAT
CTGAGCCTGGGAGCTCTCTGGCTAACTAGGGAACCCACTGCTTAAGCCTCAATAAAGCTTGCCTTGAGTG
CTTCAAGTAGTGTGTGCCCGTCTGTTGTGTGACTCTGGTAACTAGAGATCCCTCAGACCCTTTTAGTCAG
TGTGGAAAATCTCTAGCAGGATCCTCTAGAGTCGACCTGCAGGCATGCAAGCTTGGCGTAATCATGGTCA
TAGCTGTTTCCTGTGTGAAATTGTTATCCGCTCACAATTCCACACAACATACGAGCCGGAAGCATAAAGT
GTAAAGCCTGGGGTGCCTAATGAGTGAGCTAACTCACATTAATTGCGTTGCGCTCACTGCCCGCTTTCCA
GTCGGGAAACCTGTCGTGCCAGCTGCATTAATGAATCGGCCAACGCGCGGGGAGAGGCGGTTTGCGTATT
GGGCGCTCTTCCGCTTCCTCGCTCACTGACTCGCTGCGCTCGGTCGTTCGGCTGCGGCGAGCGGTATCAG
CTCACTCAAAGGCGGTAATACGGTTATCCACAGAATCAGGGGATAACGCAGGAAAGAACATGCATCTCAA
TTAGTCAGCAACCATAGTCCCGCCCCTAACTCCGCCCATCCCGCCCCTAACTCCGCCCAGTTCCGCCCAT
TCTCCGCCCCATGGCTGACTAATTTTTTTTATTTATGCAGAGGCCGAGGCCGCCTCGGCCTCTGAGCTAT
TCCAGAAGTAGTGAGGAGGCTTTTTTGGAGGCCTAGCATGTGAGCAAAAGGCCAGCAAAAGGCCAGGAAC
CGTAAAAAGGCCGCGTTGCTGGCGTTTTTCCATAGGCTCCGCCCCCCTGACGAGCATCACAAAAATCGAC
GCTCAAGTCAGAGGTGGCGAAACCCGACAGGACTATAAAGATACCAGGCGTTTCCCCCTGGAAGCTCCCT
CGTGCGCTCTCCTGTTCCGACCCTGCCGCTTACCGGATACCTGTCCGCCTTTCTCCCTTCGGGAAGCGTG
GCGCTTTCTCATAGCTCACGCTGTAGGTATCTCAGTTCGGTGTAGGTCGTTCGCTCCAAGCTGGGCTGTG
TGCACGAACCCCCCGTTCAGCCCGACCGCTGCGCCTTATCCGGTAACTATCGTCTTGAGTCCAACCCGGT
AAGACACGACTTATCGCCACTGGCAGCAGCCACTGGTAACAGGATTAGCAGAGCGAGGTATGTAGGCGGT
GCTACAGAGTTCTTGAAGTGGTGGCCTAACTACGGCTACACTAGAAGGACAGTATTTGGTATCTGCGCTC
TGCTGAAGCCAGTTACCTTCGGAAAAAGAGTTGGTAGCTCTTGATCCGGCAAACAAACCACCGCTGGTAG
CGGTGGTTTTTTTGTTTGCAAGCAGCAGATTACGCGCAGAAAAAAAGGATCTCAAGAAGATCCTTTGATC
TTTTCTACGGGGTCTGACGCTCAGTGGAACGAAAACTCACGTTAAGGGATTTTGGTCATGAGATTATCAA
AAAGGATCTTCACCTAGATCCTTTTAAATTAAAAATGAAGTTTTAAATCAATCTAAAGTATATATGAGTA
AACTTGGTCTGACAGTTACCAATGCTTAATCAGTGAGGCACCTATCTCAGCGATCTGTCTATTTCGTTCA
TCCATAGTTGCCTGACTCCCCGTCGTGTAGATAACTACGATACGGGAGGGCTTACCATCTGGCCCCAGTG
CTGCAATGATACCGCGAGACCCACGCTCACCGGCTCCAGATTTATCAGCAATAAACCAGCCAGCCGGAAG
GGCCGAGCGCAGAAGTGGTCCTGCAACTTTATCCGCCTCCATCCAGTCTATTAATTGTTGCCGGGAAGCT
AGAGTAAGTAGTTCGCCAGTTAATAGTTTGCGCAACGTTGTTGCCATTGCTACAGGCATCGTGGTGTCAC
GCTCGTCGTTTGGTATGGCTTCATTCAGCTCCGGTTCCCAACGATCAAGGCGAGTTACATGATCCCCCAT
GTTGTGCAAAAAAGCGGTTAGCTCCTTCGGTCCTCCGATCGTTGTCAGAAGTAAGTTGGCCGCAGTGTTA
TCACTCATGGTTATGGCAGCACTGCATAATTCTCTTACTGTCATGCCATCCGTAAGATGCTTTTCTGTGA
CTGGTGAGTACTCAACCAAGTCATTCTGAGAATAGTGTATGCGGCGACCGAGTTGCTCTTGCCCGGCGTC
AATACGGGATAATACCGCGCCACATAGCAGAACTTTAAAAGTGCTCATCATTGGAAAACGTTCTTCGGGG
CGAAAACTCTCAAGGATCTTACCGCTGTTGAGATCCAGTTCGATGTAACCCACTCGTGCACCCAACTGAT
CTTCAGCATCTTTTACTTTCACCAGCGTTTCTGGGTGAGCAAAAACAGGAAGGCAAAATGCCGCAAAAAA
GGGAATAAGGGCGACACGGAAATGTTGAATACTCATACTCTTCCTTTTTCAATATTATTGAAGCATTTAT
CAGGGTTATTGTCTCATGAGCGGATACATATTTGAATGTATTTAGAAAAATAAACAAATAGGGGTTCCGC
GCACATTTCCCCGAAAAGTGCCACCTGACGTCTAAGAAACCATTATTATCATGACATTAACCTATAAAAA
TAGGCGTATCACGAGGCCCTTTCGTCTCGCGCGTTTCGGTGATGACGGTGAAAACCTCTGACACATGCAG
CTCCCGGAGACGGTCACAGCTTGTCTGTAAGCGGATGCCGGGAGCAGACAAGCCCGTCAGGGCGCGTCAG
CGGGTGTTGGCGGGTGTCGGGGCTGGCTTAACTATGCGGCATCAGAGCAGATTGTACTGAGAGTGCACCA
TATGCGGTGTGAAATACCGCACAGATGCGTAAGGAGAAAATACCGCATCAGGCGCCATTCGCCATTCAGG
CTGCGCAACTGTTGGGAAGGGCGATCGGTGCGGGCCTCTTCGCTATTACGCCAGCTGGCGAAAGGGGGAT
GTGCTGCAAGGCGATTAAGTTGGGTAACGCCAGGGTTTTCCCAGTCACGACGTTGTAAAACGACGGCCAG
T
Features (pLannotate 1.2.2; 29 found; start..end, strand, type, name):
      8..304     +  CDS            nef (fragment): NEF_HV1BR - Experimental evidence at protein level: Swiss-Prot protein existence level 1. Extracellular Nef protein targets CD4(+) T-lymphocytes for apoptosis by interacting with CXCR4 surface receptors (PubMed:14990729). From Human immunodeficiency virus type 1 group M subtype B (isolate BRU/LAI) (HIV-1).
    352..609     +  LTR            5' LTR (truncated): truncated 5' long terminal repeat (LTR) from HIV-1
    656..781     +  misc_feature   HIV-1 Ψ: packaging signal of human immunodeficiency virus type 1
    765..1128    +  CDS            HIV-1 gag (fragment): gag protein from human immunodeficiency virus 1; gag
   1274..1507    +  misc_feature   RRE: The Rev response element (RRE) of HIV-1 allows for Rev-dependent mRNA export from the nucleus to the cytoplasm.
   1884..1984    +  CDS            Rev (fragment): human immunodeficiency virus 1 (HIV-1) Rev protein; rev; enhances nuclear export of unspliced and incompletely spliced viral mRNAs
   2031..2148    +  misc_feature   cPPT/CTS: central polypurine tract and central termination sequence of HIV-1
   2208..2511    +  enhancer       CMV enhancer: human cytomegalovirus immediate early enhancer
   2583..2600    -  promoter       CMV promoter (fragment): human cytomegalovirus (CMV) immediate early promoter
   2662..2713    +  promoter       CMVd2 promoter: truncated human cytomegalovirus (CMV) immediate early promoter that yields moderately reduced expression relative to the full-length promoter
   2827..3543    +  CDS            Clover: Clover is a basic (constitutively fluorescent) green/yellow fluorescent protein published in 2012, derived from Aequorea victoria. It is reported to be a rapidly-maturing weak dimer with high acid sensitivity.
   3544..3665    +  CDS            mini-AID (fragment): minimal degron from the auxin-responsive IAA17 protein of Arabidopsis thaliana (Kubota et al., 2013) acts as an auxin-inducible degron (AID) in the presence of TIR1
   3736..3927    +  CDS            CD52: CD52_HUMAN - Also known as CDW52, HE5. Experimental evidence at protein level: Swiss-Prot protein existence level 1. May play a role in carrying and orienting carbohydrate, as well as having a more specific role. From Homo sapiens (Human).
   3930..3978    +  polyA_signal   poly(A) signal: synthetic polyadenylation signal
   4002..4403    +  CDS            nef (fragment): NEF_HV112 - Experimental evidence at protein level: Swiss-Prot protein existence level 1. Extracellular Nef protein targets CD4(+) T-lymphocytes for apoptosis by interacting with CXCR4 surface receptors. From Human immunodeficiency virus type 1 group M subtype B (isolate PCV12) (HIV-1).
   4528..4708    +  LTR            5' LTR (truncated): truncated 5' long terminal repeat (LTR) from HIV-1
   4709..4744    +  misc_feature   MCS (fragment): pUC18/19 multiple cloning site
   4781..4797    -  protein_bind   lac operator: The lac repressor binds to the lac operator to inhibit transcription in E. coli. This inhibition can be relieved by adding lactose or isopropyl-β-D-thiogalactopyranoside (IPTG). lac repressor encoded by lacI
   4805..4835    -  promoter       lac promoter: promoter for the E. coli lac operon
   4850..4871    -  protein_bind   CAP binding site: CAP binding activates transcription in the presence of cAMP. E. coli catabolite activator protein
   4884..4976    -  CDS            lacI (fragment): lac repressor; lacI; The lac repressor binds to the lac operator to inhibit transcription in E. coli. This inhibition can be relieved by adding lactose or isopropyl-β-D-thiogalactopyranoside (IPTG).
   4978..5102    -  rep_origin     RSF ori (fragment): Plasmids containing the RSF 1030 origin of replication can be propagated in E. coli cells that contain additional plasmids with compatible origins.
   5148..5283    +  rep_origin     SV40 ori: SV40 origin of replication
   5347..5935    -  rep_origin     ori: high-copy-number ColE1/pMB1/pBR322/pUC origin of replication
   6106..6966    -  CDS            AmpR: β-lactamase; bla; confers resistance to ampicillin, carbenicillin, and related antibiotics
   6967..7071    -  promoter       AmpR promoter: bla
   7166..7201    +  CDS            rop (fragment): Rop protein, which maintains plasmids at low copy number; rop
   7303..7402    +  misc_feature   bom (fragment): basis of mobility region from pBR322
   7408..4       -  CDS            lacZα (fragment) (across the origin): LacZα fragment of β-galactosidase; lacZ fragment
