>Addgene plasmid #110656 | pUCHR-mClover-smAID-P2A-CD5cmyc2-bglpA | addgene full sequence | sequence record 214600 | Addgene NGS Result
GAATTGATATCCTTGATCTGTGGATCTACCACACACAAGGCTACTTCCCTGATTAGCAGAACTACACACC
AGGGCCAGGGGTCAGATATCCACTGACCTTTGGATGGTGCTACAAGCTAGTACCAGTTGAGCCAGATAAG
GTAGAAGAGGCCAATAAAGGAGAGAACACCAGCTTGTTACACCCTGTGAGCCTGCATGGGATGGATGACC
CGGAGAGAGAAGTGTTAGAGTGGAGGTTTGACAGCCGCCTAGCATTTCATCACGTGGCCCGAGAGCTGCA
TCCGGAGTACTTCAAGAACTGCTGATATCGAGCTTGCTACAAGGGACTTTCCGCTGGGGACTTTCCAGGG
AGGCGTGGCCTGGGCGGGACTGGGGAGTGGCGAGCCCTCAGATCCTGCATATAAGCAGCTGCTTTTTGCC
TGTACTGGGTCTCTCTGGTTAGACCAGATCTGAGCCTGGGAGCTCTCTGGCTAACTAGGGAACCCACTGC
TTAAGCCTCAATAAAGCTTGCCTTGAGTGCTTCAAGTAGTGTGTGCCCGTCTGTTGTGTGACTCTGGTAA
CTAGAGATCCCTCAGACCCTTTTAGTCAGTGTGGAAAATCTCTAGCAGTGGCGCCCGAACAGGGACTTGA
AAGCGAAAGGGAAACCAGAGGAGCTCTCTCGACGCAGGACTCGGCTTGCTGAAGCGCGCACGGCAAGAGG
CGAGGGGCGGCGACTGGTGAGTACGCCAAAAATTTTGACTAGCGGAGGCTAGAAGGAGAGAGATGGGTGC
GAGAGCGTCAGTATTAAGCGGGGGAGAATTAGATCGCGATGGGAAAAAATTCGGTTAAGGCCAGGGGGAA
AGAAAAAATATAAATTAAAACATATAGTATGGGCAAGCAGGGAGCTAGAACGATTCGCAGTTAATCCTGG
CCTGTTAGAAACATCAGAAGGCTGTAGACAAATACTGGGACAGCTACAACCATCCCTTCAGACAGGATCA
GAAGAACTTAGATCATTATATAATACAGTAGCAACCCTCTATTGTGTGCATCAAAGGATAGAGATAAAAG
ACACCAAGGAAGCTTTAGACAAGATAGAGGAAGAGCAAAACAAAAGTAAGACCACCGCACAGCAAGCGGC
CGCTGATCTTCAGACCTGGAGGAGGAGATATGAGGGACAATTGGAGAAGTGAATTATATAAATATAAAGT
AGTAAAAATTGAACCATTAGGAGTAGCACCCACCAAGGCAAAGAGAAGAGTGGTGCAGAGAGAAAAAAGA
GCAGTGGGAATAGGAGCTTTGTTCCTTGGGTTCTTGGGAGCAGCAGGAAGCACTATGGGCGCAGCGTCAA
TGACGCTGACGGTACAGGCCAGACAATTATTGTCTGGTATAGTGCAGCAGCAGAACAATTTGCTGAGGGC
TATTGAGGCGCAACAGCATCTGTTGCAACTCACAGTCTGGGGCATCAAGCAGCTCCAGGCAAGAATCCTG
GCTGTGGAAAGATACCTAAAGGATCAACAGCTCCTGGGGATTTGGGGTTGCTCTGGAAAACTCATTTGCA
CCACTGCTGTGCCTTGGAATGCTAGTTGGAGTAATAAATCTCTGGAACAGATTTGGAATCACACGACCTG
GATGGAGTGGGACAGAGAAATTAACAATTACACAAGCTTAATACACTCCTTAATTGAAGAATCGCAAAAC
CAGCAAGAAAAGAATGAACAAGAATTATTGGAATTAGATAAATGGGCAAGTTTGTGGAATTGGTTTAACA
TAACAAATTGGCTGTGGTATATAAAATTATTCATAATGATAGTAGGAGGCTTGGTAGGTTTAAGAATAGT
TTTTGCTGTACTTTCTATAGTGAATAGAGTTAGGCAGGGATATTCACCATTATCGTTTCAGACCCACCTC
CCAACCCCGAGGGGACCCGACAGGCCCGAAGGAATAGAAGAAGAAGGTGGAGAGAGAGACAGAGACAGAT
CCATTCGATTAGTGAACGGATCTCGACGGTATCGGACCCTCGAGACAAATGGCAGTATTCATCCACAATT
TTAAAAGAAAAGGGGGGATTGGGGGGTACAGTGCAGGGGAAAGAATAGTAGACATAATAGCAACAGACAT
ACAAACTAAAGAATTACAAAAACAAATTACAAAAATTCAAAATTTTCGGGTTTATTACAGGGACAGCAGA
AATCCACTTTGGGTCCGATAAGCTTGGGAGTTCCGCGTTACATAACTTACGGTAAATGGCCCGCCTGGCT
GACCGCCCAACGACCCCCGCCCATTGACGTCAATAATGACGTATGTTCCCATAGTAACGCCAATAGGGAC
TTTCCATTGACGTCAATGGGTGGAGTATTTACGGTAAACTGCCCACTTGGCAGTACATCAAGTGTATCAT
ATGCCAAGTACGCCCCCTATTGACGTCAATGACGGTAAATGGCCCGCCTGGCATTATGCCCAGTACATGA
CCTTATGGGACTTTCCTACTTGGCAGTACATCTACGTATTAGTCATCGCTATTACCATGGTGATGCGGTT
TTGGCAGTACATCAATGGGCGTGGATAGCGGTTTGACTCACGGGGATTTCCAAGTCTCCACCCCATTGAC
GTCAATGGGAGTTTGTTTTGGCACCAAAATCAACGGGACTTTCCAAAATGTCGTAACAACTCCGCCCCAT
TGACGCAAATGGGCGGTAGGCGTGTACGGTGGGAGGTCTATATAAGCAGAGCTCGTTTAGTGAACCGTCA
GATCGCCTGGAGACGCCATCCACGCTGTTTTGACCTCCATAGAAGACACCGGGACCGATCCAGCCTCCGA
ATTCGCAGGTCGACCACCATGGTGAGCAAGGGCGAGGAGCTGTTCACCGGGGTGGTGCCCATCCTGGTCG
AGCTGGACGGCGACGTAAACGGCCACAAGTTCAGCGTCCGCGGCGAGGGCGAGGGCGATGCCACCAACGG
CAAGCTGACCCTGAAGTTCATCTGCACCACCGGCAAGCTGCCCGTGCCCTGGCCCACCCTCGTGACCACC
TTCGGCTACGGCGTGGCCTGCTTCAGCCGCTACCCCGACCACATGAAGCAGCACGACTTCTTCAAGTCCG
CCATGCCCGAAGGCTACGTCCAGGAGCGCACCATCTCTTTCAAGGACGACGGTACCTACAAGACCCGCGC
CGAGGTGAAGTTCGAGGGCGACACCCTGGTGAACCGCATCGAGCTGAAGGGCATCGACTTCAAGGAGGAC
GGCAACATCCTGGGGCACAAGCTGGAGTACAACTTCAACAGCCACAACGTCTATATCACGGCCGACAAGC
AGAAGAACGGCATCAAGGCTAACTTCAAGATCCGCCACAACGTTGAGGACGGCAGCGTGCAGCTCGCCGA
CCACTACCAGCAGAACACCCCCATCGGCGACGGCCCCGTGCTGCTGCCCGACAACCACTACCTGAGCCAT
CAGTCCAAGCTGAGCAAAGACCCCAACGAGAAGCGCGATCACATGGTCCTGCTGGAGTTCGTGACCGCCG
CCGGGATTACACATGGCATGGACGAGCTGTACAAGCCAGCCAAACCTCCGGCCAAGGCACAAGTTGTGGG
ATGGCCACCGGTGAGATCATACCGGAAGAACGTGATGGTTTCCTGCCAAAAATCAAGCGGTGGCCCGGAG
GCGGCGGCGTTCGTGAAAGTAGGATCCGGCGCAACAAACTTCTCTCTGCTGAAACAAGCCGGAGATGTCG
AAGAGAATCCTGGACCGAAGCGCTTCCTCTTCCTCCTACTCACCATCAGCCTCCTGGTTATGGTACAGAT
ACAAACTGGACTCTCAGGACAAAACGACACCGAGCAGAAGCTGATCAGCGAGGAAGACCTGTCAGCATCC
AGCAACATAAGCGGAGGCATTTTCCTTTTCTTCGTGGCCAATGCCATAATCCACCTCTTCTGCTTCAGTT
GAATAAAATATCTTTATTTTCATTACATCTGTGTGTTGGTTTTTTGTGTGGTACCGCATCTTGCTGAAAA
ACTCGAGTACCTTTAAGACCAATGACTTACAAGGCAGCTGTAGATCTTAGCCACTTTTTAAAAGAAAAGG
GGGGACTGGAAGGGCTAATTCACTCCCAACGAAGACAAGATATCCTTGATCTGTGGATCTACCACACACA
AGGCTACTTCCCTGATTGGCAGAACTACACACCAGGGCCAGGGATCAGATATCCACTGACCTTTGGATGG
TGCTACAAGCTAGTACCAGTTGAGCAAGAGAAGGTAGAAGAAGCCAATGAAGGAGAGAACACCCGCTTGT
TACACCCTGTGAGCCTGCATGGGATGGATGACCCGGAGAGAGAAGTATTAGAGTGGAGGTTTGACAGCCG
CCTAGCATTTCATCACATGGCCCGAGAGCTGCATCCGGAGTACTTCAAGAACTGCTGACATCGAGCTTGC
TACAAGGGACTTTCCGCTGGGGACTTTCCAGGGAGGCGTGGCCTGGGCGGGACTGGGGAGTGGCGAGCCC
TCAGATGCTGCATATAAGCAGCTGCTTTTTGCTTGTACTGGGTCTCTCTGGTTAGACCAGATCTGAGCCT
GGGAGCTCTCTGGCTAACTAGGGAACCCACTGCTTAAGCCTCAATAAAGCTTGCCTTGAGTGCTTCAAGT
AGTGTGTGCCCGTCTGTTGTGTGACTCTGGTAACTAGAGATCCCTCAGACCCTTTTAGTCAGTGTGGAAA
ATCTCTAGCAGGATCCTCTAGAGTCGACCTGCAGGCATGCAAGCTTGGCGTAATCATGGTCATAGCTGTT
TCCTGTGTGAAATTGTTATCCGCTCACAATTCCACACAACATACGAGCCGGAAGCATAAAGTGTAAAGCC
TGGGGTGCCTAATGAGTGAGCTAACTCACATTAATTGCGTTGCGCTCACTGCCCGCTTTCCAGTCGGGAA
ACCTGTCGTGCCAGCTGCATTAATGAATCGGCCAACGCGCGGGGAGAGGCGGTTTGCGTATTGGGCGCTC
TTCCGCTTCCTCGCTCACTGACTCGCTGCGCTCGGTCGTTCGGCTGCGGCGAGCGGTATCAGCTCACTCA
AAGGCGGTAATACGGTTATCCACAGAATCAGGGGATAACGCAGGAAAGAACATGCATCTCAATTAGTCAG
CAACCATAGTCCCGCCCCTAACTCCGCCCATCCCGCCCCTAACTCCGCCCAGTTCCGCCCATTCTCCGCC
CCATGGCTGACTAATTTTTTTTATTTATGCAGAGGCCGAGGCCGCCTCGGCCTCTGAGCTATTCCAGAAG
TAGTGAGGAGGCTTTTTTGGAGGCCTAGATGTGAGCAAAAGGCCAGCAAAAGGCCAGGAACCGTAAAAAG
GCCGCGTTGCTGGCGTTTTTCCATAGGCTCCGCCCCCCTGACGAGCATCACAAAAATCGACGCTCAAGTC
AGAGGTGGCGAAACCCGACAGGACTATAAAGATACCAGGCGTTTCCCCCTGGAAGCTCCCTCGTGCGCTC
TCCTGTTCCGACCCTGCCGCTTACCGGATACCTGTCCGCCTTTCTCCCTTCGGGAAGCGTGGCGCTTTCT
CATAGCTCACGCTGTAGGTATCTCAGTTCGGTGTAGGTCGTTCGCTCCAAGCTGGGCTGTGTGCACGAAC
CCCCCGTTCAGCCCGACCGCTGCGCCTTATCCGGTAACTATCGTCTTGAGTCCAACCCGGTAAGACACGA
CTTATCGCCACTGGCAGCAGCCACTGGTAACAGGATTAGCAGAGCGAGGTATGTAGGCGGTGCTACAGAG
TTCTTGAAGTGGTGGCCTAACTACGGCTACACTAGAAGAACAGTATTTGGTATCTGCGCTCTGCTGAAGC
CAGTTACCTTCGGAAAAAGAGTTGGTAGCTCTTGATCCGGCAAACAAACCACCGCTGGTAGCGGTGGTTT
TTTTGTTTGCAAGCAGCAGATTACGCGCAGAAAAAAAGGATCTCAAGAAGATCCTTTGATCTTTTCTACG
GGGTCTGACGCTCAGTGGAACGAAAACTCACGTTAAGGGATTTTGGTCATGAGATTATCAAAAAGGATCT
TCACCTAGATCCTTTTAAATTAAAAATGAAGTTTTAAATCAATCTAAAGTATATATGAGTAAACTTGGTC
TGACAGTTACCAATGCTTAATCAGTGAGGCACCTATCTCAGCGATCTGTCTATTTCGTTCATCCATAGTT
GCCTGACTCCCCGTCGTGTAGATAACTACGATACGGGAGGGCTTACCATCTGGCCCCAGTGCTGCAATGA
TACCGCGAGACCCACGCTCACCGGCTCCAGATTTATCAGCAATAAACCAGCCAGCCGGAAGGGCCGAGCG
CAGAAGTGGTCCTGCAACTTTATCCGCCTCCATCCAGTCTATTAATTGTTGCCGGGAAGCTAGAGTAAGT
AGTTCGCCAGTTAATAGTTTGCGCAACGTTGTTGCCATTGCTACAGGCATCGTGGTGTCACGCTCGTCGT
TTGGTATGGCTTCATTCAGCTCCGGTTCCCAACGATCAAGGCGAGTTACATGATCCCCCATGTTGTGCAA
AAAAGCGGTTAGCTCCTTCGGTCCTCCGATCGTTGTCAGAAGTAAGTTGGCCGCAGTGTTATCACTCATG
GTTATGGCAGCACTGCATAATTCTCTTACTGTCATGCCATCCGTAAGATGCTTTTCTGTGACTGGTGAGT
ACTCAACCAAGTCATTCTGAGAATAGTGTATGCGGCGACCGAGTTGCTCTTGCCCGGCGTCAATACGGGA
TAATACCGCGCCACATAGCAGAACTTTAAAAGTGCTCATCATTGGAAAACGTTCTTCGGGGCGAAAACTC
TCAAGGATCTTACCGCTGTTGAGATCCAGTTCGATGTAACCCACTCGTGCACCCAACTGATCTTCAGCAT
CTTTTACTTTCACCAGCGTTTCTGGGTGAGCAAAAACAGGAAGGCAAAATGCCGCAAAAAAGGGAATAAG
GGCGACACGGAAATGTTGAATACTCATACTCTTCCTTTTTCAATATTATTGAAGCATTTATCAGGGTTAT
TGTCTCATGAGCGGATACATATTTGAATGTATTTAGAAAAATAAACAAATAGGGGTTCCGCGCACATTTC
CCCGAAAAGTGCCACCTGACGTCTAAGAAACCATTATTATCATGACATTAACCTATAAAAATAGGCGTAT
CACGAGGCCCTTTCGTCTCGCGCGTTTCGGTGATGACGGTGAAAACCTCTGACACATGCAGCTCCCGGAG
ACGGTCACAGCTTGTCTGTAAGCGGATGCCGGGAGCAGACAAGCCCGTCAGGGCGCGTCAGCGGGTGTTG
GCGGGTGTCGGGGCTGGCTTAACTATGCGGCATCAGAGCAGATTGTACTGAGAGTGCACCATATGCGGTG
TGAAATACCGCACAGATGCGTAAGGAGAAAATACCGCATCAGGCGCCATTCGCCATTCAGGCTGCGCAAC
TGTTGGGAAGGGCGATCGGTGCGGGCCTCTTCGCTATTACGCCAGCTGGCGAAAGGGGGATGTGCTGCAA
GGCGATTAAGTTGGGTAACGCCAGGGTTTTCCCAGTCACGACGTTGTAAAACGACGGCCAGT
Features (pLannotate 1.2.2; 28 found; start..end, strand, type, name):
      6..302     +  CDS            nef (fragment): NEF_HV1BR - Experimental evidence at protein level: Swiss-Prot protein existence level 1. Extracellular Nef protein targets CD4(+) T-lymphocytes for apoptosis by interacting with CXCR4 surface receptors (PubMed:14990729). From Human immunodeficiency virus type 1 group M subtype B (isolate BRU/LAI) (HIV-1).
    350..607     +  LTR            5' LTR (truncated): truncated 5' long terminal repeat (LTR) from HIV-1
    654..779     +  misc_feature   HIV-1 Ψ: packaging signal of human immunodeficiency virus type 1
    763..1126    +  CDS            HIV-1 gag (fragment): gag protein from human immunodeficiency virus 1; gag
   1272..1505    +  misc_feature   RRE: The Rev response element (RRE) of HIV-1 allows for Rev-dependent mRNA export from the nucleus to the cytoplasm.
   1882..1982    +  CDS            Rev (fragment): human immunodeficiency virus 1 (HIV-1) Rev protein; rev; enhances nuclear export of unspliced and incompletely spliced viral mRNAs
   2029..2146    +  misc_feature   cPPT/CTS: central polypurine tract and central termination sequence of HIV-1
   2206..2509    +  enhancer       CMV enhancer: human cytomegalovirus immediate early enhancer
   2510..2713    +  promoter       CMV promoter: human cytomegalovirus (CMV) immediate early promoter
   2819..3535    +  CDS            Clover: Clover is a basic (constitutively fluorescent) green/yellow fluorescent protein published in 2012, derived from Aequorea victoria. It is reported to be a rapidly-maturing weak dimer with high acid sensitivity.
   3536..3657    +  CDS            mini-AID (fragment): minimal degron from the auxin-responsive IAA17 protein of Arabidopsis thaliana (Kubota et al., 2013) acts as an auxin-inducible degron (AID) in the presence of TIR1
   3728..3919    +  CDS            CD52: CD52_HUMAN - Also known as CDW52, HE5. Experimental evidence at protein level: Swiss-Prot protein existence level 1. May play a role in carrying and orienting carbohydrate, as well as having a more specific role. From Homo sapiens (Human).
   3922..3970    +  polyA_signal   poly(A) signal: synthetic polyadenylation signal
   3994..4395    +  CDS            nef (fragment): NEF_HV112 - Experimental evidence at protein level: Swiss-Prot protein existence level 1. Extracellular Nef protein targets CD4(+) T-lymphocytes for apoptosis by interacting with CXCR4 surface receptors. From Human immunodeficiency virus type 1 group M subtype B (isolate PCV12) (HIV-1).
   4520..4700    +  LTR            5' LTR (truncated): truncated 5' long terminal repeat (LTR) from HIV-1
   4701..4736    +  misc_feature   MCS (fragment): pUC18/19 multiple cloning site
   4773..4789    -  protein_bind   lac operator: The lac repressor binds to the lac operator to inhibit transcription in E. coli. This inhibition can be relieved by adding lactose or isopropyl-β-D-thiogalactopyranoside (IPTG). lac repressor encoded by lacI
   4797..4827    -  promoter       lac promoter: promoter for the E. coli lac operon
   4842..4863    -  protein_bind   CAP binding site: CAP binding activates transcription in the presence of cAMP. E. coli catabolite activator protein
   4876..4968    -  CDS            lacI (fragment): lac repressor; lacI; The lac repressor binds to the lac operator to inhibit transcription in E. coli. This inhibition can be relieved by adding lactose or isopropyl-β-D-thiogalactopyranoside (IPTG).
   4970..5094    -  rep_origin     RSF ori (fragment): Plasmids containing the RSF 1030 origin of replication can be propagated in E. coli cells that contain additional plasmids with compatible origins.
   5140..5275    +  rep_origin     SV40 ori: SV40 origin of replication
   5338..5926    -  rep_origin     ori: high-copy-number ColE1/pMB1/pBR322/pUC origin of replication
   6097..6957    -  CDS            AmpR: β-lactamase; bla; confers resistance to ampicillin, carbenicillin, and related antibiotics
   6958..7062    -  promoter       AmpR promoter: bla
   7157..7192    +  CDS            rop (fragment): Rop protein, which maintains plasmids at low copy number; rop
   7294..7393    +  misc_feature   bom (fragment): basis of mobility region from pBR322
   7399..4       -  CDS            lacZα (fragment) (across the origin): LacZα fragment of β-galactosidase; lacZ fragment
