[The description below was written by a language model from this plasmid's Addgene catalogue record and pLannotate feature annotations shown in this document.]
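Description:
pUCHR-mClover-smAID-P2A-CD5cmyc2-bglpA is an HIV-1-based lentiviral transfer vector of about 7.6 kb built on the pUCHR backbone. It is maintained in E. coli as a high-copy plasmid through a ColE1/pUC-type origin and selected with ampicillin via the β-lactamase gene. The backbone also carries an SV40 origin and remnants of pUC and pBR322 sequences (fragments of lacZα, the lac promoter/operator, rop and bom). The viral portion comprises LTR sequences at either end, both annotated as truncated, together with the Ψ packaging signal running into a gag fragment, the Rev response element for Rev-dependent nuclear export of the genomic RNA, and the cPPT/CTS element. nef-derived fragments adjoin the LTR regions. Gag-pol, rev and envelope functions are absent from the plasmid and would have to be supplied in trans for packaging.

The payload is a roughly 1.2 kb cassette driven by the CMV immediate-early enhancer/promoter. It encodes the green fluorescent protein mClover fused at its C-terminus to a shortened auxin-inducible degron derived from Arabidopsis IAA17, which directs auxin-triggered degradation when TIR1 is present. According to the construct name, a P2A self-cleaving peptide follows, although it is not annotated in the feature tables. It separates the reporter from a cell-surface c-Myc epitope module that the annotation matches to human CD52, a GPI-anchored protein. The cassette ends in a short poly(A) signal, named as β-globin-derived in the construct title. One transcript therefore yields a degradable fluorescent marker and a surface tag, in keeping with the associated work on isolating gene-edited cells using short GPI-anchored epitope tags. The depositor and sequencing-derived records agree in layout, differing by a few bases and in how the CMV promoter region is annotated.
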