Addgene plasmid #110656: pUCHR-mClover-smAID-P2A-CD5cmyc2-bglpA
Purpose: Lentiviral vector expressing cell surface c-Myc-tag and monomeric GFP C-terminaly fused with auxin inducible degron
Depositing lab: Dmitriy Mazurov. Depositing organization: Institute of Gene Biology (RAS). Publication: Isolation of gene-edited cells via knock-in of short glycophosphatidylinositol-anchored epitope tags. Zotova A, Pichugin A, Atemasova A, Knyazhanskaya E, Lopatukhina E, Mitkin N, Holmuhamedov E, Gottikh M, Kuprash D, Filatov A, Mazurov D. Sci Rep. 2019 Feb 28;9(1):3132. doi: 10.1038/s41598-019-40219-z. PubMed 30816313.
Backbone
  Vector backbone: pUCHR
  Total vector size (bp): 7561
  Vector type: Lentiviral
Growth in bacteria
  Bacterial resistance: Ampicillin, 100 μg/mL
  Growth temperature: 37°C
  Growth strain: NEB Stable
  Copy number: High Copy
Gene/Insert
  Gene/Insert name: mClover-AID-P2A-CD5cmyc2-bglpA
  Species: H. sapiens (human), Synthetic
  Insert size (bp): 1193
  Promoter: CMV
  Cloning method: Restriction Enzyme; 5′ cloning site EcoR I (not destroyed); 3′ cloning site Psp XI (not destroyed)
  Sequencing primers: 5′ CCACGCTGTTTTGACCTCCATAG; 3′ GTGGCTAAGATCTACAGCTGCC
Terms and licenses: Academic/Nonprofit Terms; Industry Terms: Not Available to Industry
How to cite: pUCHR-mClover-smAID-P2A-CD5cmyc2-bglpA was a gift from Dmitriy Mazurov (Addgene plasmid # 110656 ; http://n2t.net/addgene:110656 ; RRID:Addgene_110656)
